Addgene plasmid #129319: pN1-NLS-Q2m
Purpose: QUEEN ATP sensor for 25degC, nucleus
Depositing lab: Yasushi Okada. Publication: Diversity in ATP concentrations in a single bacterial cell population revealed by quantitative single-cell imaging. Yaginuma H, Kawai S, Tabata KV, Tomiyama K, Kakizuka A, Komatsuzaki T, Noji H, Imamura H. Sci Rep. 2014 Oct 6;4:6522. doi: 10.1038/srep06522. PubMed 25283467.
Backbone
  Vector backbone: pN1
  Vector type: Mammalian Expression
Growth in bacteria
  Bacterial resistance: Kanamycin, 50 μg/mL
  Growth temperature: 37°C
  Growth strain: DH5alpha
  Copy number: High Copy
Gene/Insert
  Gene/Insert name: QUEEN-2m
  Species: Synthetic
  Cloning method: Restriction Enzyme; 5′ cloning site Unknown (unknown if destroyed)
Terms and licenses: Academic/Nonprofit Terms; Industry Terms: Not Available to Industry
Depositor comments: Depositor Adm #1060
How to cite: pN1-NLS-Q2m was a gift from Yasushi Okada (Addgene plasmid # 129319 ; http://n2t.net/addgene:129319 ; RRID:Addgene_129319)
