[The description below was written by a language model from this plasmid's Addgene catalogue record and pLannotate feature annotations shown in this document.]
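Description:
pN1-NLS-Q2m is a mammalian expression plasmid built on a pN1 backbone that encodes a nucleus-targeted version of QUEEN-2m, a synthetic, genetically encoded fluorescent ATP sensor; the record describes this variant as the one intended for use at 25 °C. The plasmid is about 5.1 kb and is maintained in E. coli at high copy through a ColE1/pUC-type origin with kanamycin selection. A single NeoR/KanR (Tn5 aminoglycoside phosphotransferase) gene serves both hosts. It is preceded by a bacterial bla promoter and by the SV40 enhancer/early promoter, and followed by an HSV TK polyadenylation signal, so it can also confer G418 resistance in mammalian cells. An f1 origin is present as well. The short ble and bGH poly(A) matches in the annotation appear to be backbone remnants rather than functional elements.

The sensor is expressed from the human CMV immediate-early enhancer and promoter and terminated by an SV40 poly(A) signal. The annotated open reading frame shows the QUEEN architecture: a circularly permuted EGFP (cEGFP) is flanked by fragments of the bacterial F-type ATP synthase epsilon subunit (atpC), with the upstream fragment matching Bacillus subtilis and the short downstream fragment matching Bacillus PS3. The epsilon subunit acts as the ATP-binding domain, and its conformational change on binding ATP alters the fluorescence properties of the inserted cpEGFP, which provides the readout of ATP concentration. Downstream of the sensor, a short fragment of SV40 large T antigen is annotated. Given the plasmid name, this most likely corresponds to the nuclear localisation signal, placed at the C-terminus. The construct is suited to imaging nuclear ATP levels in transfected cells, although the exact cloning sites are not recorded.
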