Features (pLannotate 1.2.2; 16 found; start..end, strand, type, name):
      1..304     +  enhancer       CMV enhancer: human cytomegalovirus immediate early enhancer
    305..508     +  promoter       CMV promoter: human cytomegalovirus (CMV) immediate early promoter
    591..911     +  CDS            atpC (fragment): ATPE_BACSU - Experimental evidence at protein level: Swiss-Prot protein existence level 1. Produces ATP from ADP in the presence of a proton gradient across the membrane. From Bacillus subtilis (strain 168).
    927..1649    +  CDS            cEGFP: cEGFP is a basic (constitutively fluorescent) green fluorescent protein published in 2008, derived from Aequorea victoria.
   1656..1727    +  CDS            atpC (fragment): ATPE_BACP3 - Experimental evidence at protein level: Swiss-Prot protein existence level 1. Produces ATP from ADP in the presence of a proton gradient across the membrane. From Bacillus sp. (strain PS3).
   1746..1829    +  CDS            large T antigen (fragment): large T antigen from SV40 (simian virus 40)
   1852..1973    +  polyA_signal   SV40 poly(A) signal: SV40 polyadenylation signal
   2007..2435    -  rep_origin     f1 ori (sequence partly withheld): f1 bacteriophage origin of replication; arrow indicates direction of (+) strand synthesis
   2462..2566    +  promoter       AmpR promoter: bla
   2568..2925    +  promoter       SV40 promoter: SV40 enhancer and early promoter
   2960..3754    +  CDS            NeoR/KanR: aminoglycoside phosphotransferase from Tn5; aph(3')-II (or nptII); confers resistance to neomycin, kanamycin, and G418 (Geneticin®)
   3775..3927    +  CDS            ble (fragment): BLE_KLEPN - Experimental evidence at protein level: Swiss-Prot protein existence level 1. Binding protein with a strong affinity to the bleomycin family of antibiotics. Binds to CL990; an antimitotic-antibiotic compound. From Klebsiella pneumoniae.
   3986..4033    +  polyA_signal   HSV TK poly(A) signal: herpes simplex virus thymidine kinase polyadenylation signal (Cole and Stacy, 1985)
   4124..4140    -  polyA_signal   bGH poly(A) signal (fragment): bovine growth hormone polyadenylation signal
   4362..4950    +  rep_origin     ori: high-copy-number ColE1/pMB1/pBR322/pUC origin of replication
   5065..5124    +  enhancer       CMV enhancer (fragment): human cytomegalovirus immediate early enhancer
>Addgene plasmid #129319 | pN1-NLS-Q2m | addgene full sequence | sequence record 260948 | Addgene NGS Result
CGTTACATAACTTACGGTAAATGGCCCGCCTGGCTGACCGCCCAACGACCCCCGCCCATTGACGTCAATA
ATGACGTATGTTCCCATAGTAACGCCAATAGGGACTTTCCATTGACGTCAATGGGTGGAGTATTTACGGT
AAACTGCCCACTTGGCAGTACATCAAGTGTATCATATGCCAAGTACGCCCCCTATTGACGTCAATGACGG
TAAATGGCCCGCCTGGCATTATGCCCAGTACATGACCTTATGGGACTTTCCTACTTGGCAGTACATCTAC
GTATTAGTCATCGCTATTACCATGGTGATGCGGTTTTGGCAGTACATCAATGGGCGTGGATAGCGGTTTG
ACTCACGGGGATTTCCAAGTCTCCACCCCATTGACGTCAATGGGAGTTTGTTTTGGCACCAAAATCAACG
GGACTTTCCAAAATGTCGTAACAACTCCGCCCCATTGACGCAAATGGGCGGTAGGCGTGTACGGTGGGAG
GTCTATATAAGCAGAGCTGGTTTAGTGAACCGTCAGATCCGCTAGCACCATGGCGCCGAAAAAAAAACGC
AAAGTGGATCCACCGGTCGCCACCATGGTGAAAACTGTGAAAGTGAATATAACAACCCCTGATGGGCCAG
TCTACGACGCTGATATCGAGATGGTGTCCGTGCGGGCCGAGAGTGGTGATCTCGGCATCCTCCCCGGTCA
CATTCCCACAAAGGCCCCACTGAAGATCGGAGCTGTGCGGCTGAAGAAGGACGGCCAAACCGAGATGGTC
GCAGTCTCAGGCGGCACTGTTGAAGTGCGGCCTGACCACGTTACCATTAATGCTCAAGCCGCTGAAACAG
CCGAAGGAATCGACAAAGAGAGAGCAGAAGCCGCAAGACAGAGGGCCCAGGAGCGGCTGAACTCTCAAAC
CCGTTACAACAGCCACAACGTCTATATCATGGCCGACAAGCAGAAGAACGGCATCAAGGTGAACTTCAAG
ATCCGCCACAACATCGAGGACGGCAGCGTGCAGCTCGCCGACCACTACCAGCAGAACACCCCCATCGGCG
ACGGCCCCGTGCTGCTGCCCGACAACCACTACCTGAGCACCCAGTCCAAGCTGAGCAAAGACCCCAACGA
GAAGCGCGATCACATGGTCCTGCTGGAGTTCGTGACCGCCGCCGGGATCACTCTCGGCATGGACGAGCTG
TACAAGGGTGGCACCGGAGGGAGCATGGTGAGCAAGGGCGAGGAGCTGTTCACCGGGGTGGTGCCCATCC
TGGTCGAGCTGGACGGCGACGTAAACGGCCACAAGTTCAGCGTGTCCGGCGAGGGCGAGGGCGATGCCAC
CTACGGCAAGCTGACCCTGAAGTTCATCTGCACCACCGGCAAGCTGCCCGTGCCCTGGCCCACCCTCGTG
ACCACCCTGACCTACGGCGTGCAGTGCTTCAGCCGCTACCCCGACCACATGAAGCAGCACGACTTCTTCA
AGTCCGCCATGCCCGAAGGCTACGTCCAGGAGCGCACCATCTTCTTCAAGGACGACGGCAACTACAAGAC
CCGCGCCGAGGTGAAGTTCGAGGGCGACACCCTGGTGAACCGCATCGAGCTGAAGGGCATCGACTTCAAG
GAGGACGGCAACATCCTGGGGCACAAGCTGGAGTACAACCTGGGTGACATCGACTTCAAACGGGCCGAAC
TGGCGTTAAAACGCGCCATGAACCGTTTGAGCGTTGCGGAAATGAAGTGAGCGGCCGCGACTCTAGATCA
TAATCAGCCATACCACATTTGTAGAGGTTTTACTTGCTTTAAAAAACCTCCCACACCTCCCCCTGAACCT
GAAACATAAAATGAATGCAATTGTTGTTGTTAACTTGTTTATTGCAGCTTATAATGGTTACAAATAAAGC
AATAGCATCACAAATTTCACAAATAAAGCATTTTTTTCACTGCATTCTAGTTGTGGTTTGTCCAAACTCA
TCAATGTATCTTAAGGCGTAAATTGTAAGCGTTAATATTTTGTTAAAATTCGCGTTAAATTTTTGTTAAA
TCAGCTCATTTTTTAACCAATAGGCCGAAATCGGCAAAATCCCTTATAAATCAAAAGAATAGACCGAGAT
AGGGT
[37 nt withheld, positions 2106-2142]
AAAGAACGTGGACTCCAACGTCAAAGG
[49 nt withheld, positions 2170-2218]
T
[91 nt withheld, positions 2220-2310]
G
[124 nt withheld, positions 2312-2435]
CAGGTGGCACTTTTCGGGGAAATGTGCGCGGAACCCCTATTTGTTTATTTTTCTAAATACATTCAAATAT
GTATCCGCTCATGAGACAATAACCCTGATAAATGCTTCAATAATATTGAAAAAGGAAGAGTCCTGAGGCG
GAAAGAACCAGCTGTGGAATGTGTGTCAGTTAGGGTGTGGAAAGTCCCCAGGCTCCCCAGCAGGCAGAAG
TATGCAAAGCATGCATCTCAATTAGTCAGCAACCAGGTGTGGAAAGTCCCCAGGCTCCCCAGCAGGCAGA
AGTATGCAAAGCATGCATCTCAATTAGTCAGCAACCATAGTCCCGCCCCTAACTCCGCCCATCCCGCCCC
TAACTCCGCCCAGTTCCGCCCATTCTCCGCCCCATGGCTGACTAATTTTTTTTATTTATGCAGAGGCCGA
GGCCGCCTCGGCCTCTGAGCTATTCCAGAAGTAGTGAGGAGGCTTTTTTGGAGGCCTAGGCTTTTGCAAA
GATCGATCAAGAGACAGGATGAGGATCGTTTCGCATGATTGAACAAGATGGATTGCACGCAGGTTCTCCG
GCCGCTTGGGTGGAGAGGCTATTCGGCTATGACTGGGCACAACAGACAATCGGCTGCTCTGATGCCGCCG
TGTTCCGGCTGTCAGCGCAGGGGCGCCCGGTTCTTTTTGTCAAGACCGACCTGTCCGGTGCCCTGAATGA
ACTGCAAGACGAGGCAGCGCGGCTATCGTGGCTGGCCACGACGGGCGTTCCTTGCGCAGCTGTGCTCGAC
GTTGTCACTGAAGCGGGAAGGGACTGGCTGCTATTGGGCGAAGTGCCGGGGCAGGATCTCCTGTCATCTC
ACCTTGCTCCTGCCGAGAAAGTATCCATCATGGCTGATGCAATGCGGCGGCTGCATACGCTTGATCCGGC
TACCTGCCCATTCGACCACCAAGCGAAACATCGCATCGAGCGAGCACGTACTCGGATGGAAGCCGGTCTT
GTCGATCAGGATGATCTGGACGAAGAGCATCAGGGGCTCGCGCCAGCCGAACTGTTCGCCAGGCTCAAGG
CGAGCATGCCCGACGGCGAGGATCTCGTCGTGACCCATGGCGATGCCTGCTTGCCGAATATCATGGTGGA
AAATGGCCGCTTTTCTGGATTCATCGACTGTGGCCGGCTGGGTGTGGCGGACCGCTATCAGGACATAGCG
TTGGCTACCCGTGATATTGCTGAAGAGCTTGGCGGCGAATGGGCTGACCGCTTCCTCGTGCTTTACGGTA
TCGCCGCTCCCGATTCGCAGCGCATCGCCTTCTATCGCCTTCTTGACGAGTTCTTCTGAGCGGGACTCTG
GGGTTCGAAATGACCGACCAAGCGACGCCCAACCTGCCATCACGAGATTTCGATTCCACCGCCGCCTTCT
ATGAAAGGTTGGGCTTCGGAATCGTTTTCCGGGACGCCGGCTGGATGATCCTCCAGCGCGGGGATCTCAT
GCTGGAGTTCTTCGCCCACCCTAGGGGGAGGCTAACTGAAACACGGAAGGAGACAATACCGGAAGGAACC
CGCGCTATGACGGCAATAAAAAGACAGAATAAAACGCACGGTGTTGGGTCGTTTGTTCATAAACGCGGGG
TTCGGTCCCAGGGCTGGCACTCTGTCGATACCCCACCGAGACCCCATTGGGGCCAATACGCCCGCGTTTC
TTCCTTTTCCCCACCCCACCCCCCAAGTTCGGGTGAAGGCCCAGGGCTCGCAGCCAACGTCGGGGCGGCA
GGCCCTGCCATAGCCTCAGGTTACTCATATATACTTTAGATTGATTTAAAACTTCATTTTTAATTTAAAA
GGATCTAGGTGAAGATCCTTTTTGATAATCTCATGACCAAAATCCCTTAACGTGAGTTTTCGTTCCACTG
AGCGTCAGACCCCGTAGAAAAGATCAAAGGATCTTCTTGAGATCCTTTTTTTCTGCGCGTAATCTGCTGC
TTGCAAACAAAAAAACCACCGCTACCAGCGGTGGTTTGTTTGCCGGATCAAGAGCTACCAACTCTTTTTC
CGAAGGTAACTGGCTTCAGCAGAGCGCAGATACCAAATACTGTTCTTCTAGTGTAGCCGTAGTTAGGCCA
CCACTTCAAGAACTCTGTAGCACCGCCTACATACCTCGCTCTGCTAATCCTGTTACCAGTGGCTGCTGCC
AGTGGCGATAAGTCGTGTCTTACCGGGTTGGACTCAAGACGATAGTTACCGGATAAGGCGCAGCGGTCGG
GCTGAACGGGGGGTTCGTGCACACAGCCCAGCTTGGAGCGAACGACCTACACCGAACTGAGATACCTACA
GCGTGAGCTATGAGAAAGCGCCACGCTTCCCGAAGGGAGAAAGGCGGACAGGTATCCGGTAAGCGGCAGG
GTCGGAACAGGAGAGCGCACGAGGGAGCTTCCAGGGGGAAACGCCTGGTATCTTTATAGTCCTGTCGGGT
TTCGCCACCTCTGACTTGAGCGTCGATTTTTGTGATGCTCGTCAGGGGGGCGGAGCCTATGGAAAAACGC
CAGCAACGCGGCCTTTTTACGGTTCCTGGCCTTTTGCTGGCCTTTTGCTCACATGTTCTTTCCTGCGTTA
TCCCCTGATTCTGTGGATAACCGTATTACCGCCATGCATTAGTTATTAATAGTAATCAATTACGGGGTCA
TTAGTTCATAGCCCATATATGGAGTTCCG
